Addgene plasmid #52903: pLpC-Reg-L-IFP-F[2]+Venus (mammalian)
Purpose: Binary retroviral pl. (puromycin). Reg:Linker (GGGGS)X2+IFP-F[2] (PacI/EcoRI). In the second MCS, the Venus fluorescent protein is cloned in between PmeI/SalI.Confers ampicillin resistance to DH5α.
Depositing lab: Stephen Michnick. Depositing organization: University of Montreal. Publication: An infrared reporter to detect spatiotemporal dynamics of protein-protein interactions. Tchekanda E, Sivanesan D, Michnick SW. Nat Methods. 2014 Jun;11(6):641-4. doi: 10.1038/nmeth.2934. Epub 2014 Apr 20. PubMed 24747815.
Backbone
  Vector backbone: pLpC
  Backbone manufacturer: Addgene
  Vector type: Mammalian Expression, Retroviral
  Selectable markers: Puromycin
Growth in bacteria
  Bacterial resistance: Ampicillin, 100 μg/mL
  Growth temperature: 37°C
  Growth strain: DH5alpha
  Copy number: High Copy
Gene/Insert
  Gene/Insert name: Reg-L-IFP-F[2]+Venus
  Species: H. sapiens (human); Deinococcus radiodurans
  Promoter: Unknown
  Tag / fusion protein: L-IFP-F[2] (C terminal on insert)
  Cloning method: Restriction Enzyme; 5′ cloning site PacI (not destroyed); 3′ cloning site EcoRI (not destroyed)
  Sequencing primers: 5′ Unknown; 3′ Unknown
Terms and licenses: Academic/Nonprofit Terms; Industry Terms: Not Available to Industry
How to cite: pLpC-Reg-L-IFP-F[2]+Venus (mammalian) was a gift from Stephen Michnick (Addgene plasmid # 52903 ; http://n2t.net/addgene:52903 ; RRID:Addgene_52903)
