[The description below was written by a language model from this plasmid's Addgene catalogue record.]
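Description:
pLpC-Reg-L-IFP-F[2]+Venus (mammalian) is a retroviral mammalian expression plasmid built on the pLpC backbone. It is propagated as a high-copy plasmid in E. coli under ampicillin selection, and carries a puromycin marker for selecting transduced or transfected mammalian cells. The record describes it as a "binary" vector, meaning it has two cloning sites that each hold a separate coding sequence. No feature table is provided, and the promoter driving the inserts is listed as unknown, so the transcriptional arrangement of the two cassettes, the origin of replication and the specific viral elements cannot be stated from the record.

The first cloning site, between PacI and EcoRI (both sites retained), holds "Reg" fused at its C terminus through a flexible two-repeat GGGGS linker to IFP-F[2]. The record does not define "Reg" beyond that name; the listed species indicate a human component, alongside Deinococcus radiodurans, the bacterium whose phytochrome is the source of the infrared fluorescent protein IFP. F[2] denotes the second fragment of a split IFP used in a protein-fragment complementation assay. On its own the fragment should not fluoresce, but when its fusion partner binds a protein carrying the complementary fragment, the two pieces come together and restore infrared fluorescence. The second cloning site holds the yellow fluorescent protein Venus between PmeI and SalI. Venus presumably serves as an independent marker of cells expressing the construct, although the record does not state its role.

In line with the associated publication on an infrared reporter of protein-protein interactions, the plasmid is suited to stable retroviral delivery of one half of a split-IFP pair, for imaging where and when such interactions occur in living mammalian cells.
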