>Addgene plasmid #52903 | pLpC-Reg-L-IFP-F[2]+Venus (mammalian) | depositor partial sequence | sequence record 82275 | Insert
ATGAGCATCGAGATCCCCGCGGGGCTCACGGAGCTGCTGCAGGGCTTCACGGTGGAGGTGCTGAGGCACC
AGCCCGCCGACCTGCTGGAGTTCGCGCTGCAGCACTTCACGCGGCTGCAGCAGGAGAACGAGCGCAAGGG
CGCCGCGCGCTTCGGCCATGAGGGCAGGACCTGGGGGGACGCGGGCGCAGCCGCCGGGGGCGGAACCCCC
AGTAAGGGTGTCAACTTCGCGGAGGAGCCCATGCGCTCCGATTCCGAGAACGGCGAAGAGGAGGAGGCCG
CGGAAGCAGGGGCGTTCAACGCTCCAGTTATAAACCGGTTCACAAGGCGTGCCTCGGTATGTGCAGAAGC
TTATAATCCTGATGAAGAAGAAGATGATGCAGAGTCCAGGATAATACATCCCAAAACTGACGATCAAAGA
AACAGATTGCAAGAAGCCTGCAAAGACATCCTGCTGTTTAAGAACCTGGATCCAGAACAGATGTCTCAAG
TATTAGATGCCATGTTTGAAAAATTGGTCAAAGAAGGGGAACACGTAATCGATCAAGGTGATGATGGTGA
CAACTTTTACGTCATCGACAGAGGAACATTTGATATTTATGTAAAATGTGATGGCGTTGGAAGATGCGTT
GGTAACTATGACAATCGTGGGAGTTTTGGAGAACTGGCCTTAATGTACAATACACCCAGAGCAGCTACAA
TCACTGCTACCTCTCCTGGTGCTCTGTGGGGTTTGGACAGGGTGACCTTCAGGAGAATAATAGTAAAAAA
CAATGCCAAAAAGAGGAAGATGTACGAGAGCTTTATTGAGTCACTGCCATTCCTCAAGTCTCTGGAGGTT
TCTGAACGCCTGAAGGTGGTAGATGTGATTGGCACCAAAGTTTACAACGATGGAGAACAGATCATTGCTC
AGGGAGACTCGGCGGATTCGTTCTTCATTGTAGAATCTGGAGAAGTGAGAATTACTATGAAGAGAAAGGG
TAAATCAGACATCGAAGAGAACGGTGCTGTGGAAATCGCTCGGTGTCTCCGGGGACAGTATTTTGGAGAG
CTTGCCCTGGTCACTAACAAGCCAAGAGCAGCATCTGCACACGCCATTGGGACTGTCAAATGCTTAGCCA
TGGATGTGCAAGCATTTGAGAGGCTTCTGGGACCTTGCATGGAAATTATGAAGAGGAATATCGCCACCTA
TGAGGAGCAATTAGTTGCACTGTTTGGGACAAACATGGATATTGTTGAGCCCACTGCA
