>Addgene plasmid #52903 | pLpC-Reg-L-IFP-F[2]+Venus (mammalian) | addgene partial sequence | sequence record 83307 | CMV-F 5'-CGCAAATGGGCGGTAGGCGTG-3'
ACTAGAGAACCCACTGCTTACTGGCTTATCGAAATTAATACGACTTTCTATAGGGAGACCCAAGCTTGGT
ACCGAGCTCGGATCCTTAATTAAACCATGAGCATCGAGATCCCCGCGGGGCTCACGGAGCTGCTGCAGGG
CTTCACGGTGGAGGTGCTGAGGCACCAGCCCGCCGACCTGCTGGAGTTCGCGCTGCAGCACTTCACGCGG
CTGCAGCAGGAGAACGAGCGCAAGGGCGCCGCGCGCTTCGGCCATGAGGGCAGGACCTGGGGGGACGCGG
GCGCAGCCGCCGGGGGCGGAACCCCCAGTAAGGGTGTCAACTTCGCGGAGGAGCCCATGCGCTCCGATTC
CGAGAACGGCGAAGAGGAGGAGGCCGCGGAAGCAGGGGCGTTCAACGCTCCAGTTATAAACCGGTTCACA
AGGCGTGCCTCGGTATGTGCAGAAGCTTATAATCCTGATGAAGAAGAAGATGATGCAGAGTCCAGGATAA
TACATCCCA
