>Addgene plasmid #52903 | pLpC-Reg-L-IFP-F[2]+Venus (mammalian) | addgene partial sequence | sequence record 84057 | LNCX-3 5'-ACCTACAGGTGGGGTCTTTCATTCCC-3'
TAATAAATCTTTTATTTTATCGGCCCTCTAGATGCATGCTCGAGTCGACTTATTTGTACAATTCATCCAT
ACCATGGGTAATACCAGCAGCAGTAACAAATTCTAACAAGACCATGTGGTCTCTCTTTTCGTTTGGATCT
TTGGATAATTTAGATTGATAGGATAAGTAATGGTTGTCTGGTAACAAGACTGGACCATCACCAATTGGAG
TATTTTGTTGATAATGGTCAGCTAATTGAACACCACCATCTTCAATGTTGTGTCTAATTTTGAAGTTAGC
TTTGATACCATTCTTTTGTTTGTCAGCAGTGATGTAAACATTGTGAGAGTTATAGTTGTATTCCAATTTG
TGACCTAAAATGTTACCATCTTCTTTAAAATCAATACCTTTTAATTCGATTCTATTAACTAAGGTATCAC
CTTCAAACTTGACTTCAGCTCTGGTCTTGTAGTTACCGTCATCTTTGAAAAAAATAGTTCTTTCTTGAAC
ATAACCTTCTGGCATGGCAGACTTGAAAAAGTCATGTTGTTTCATATGATCTGGGTATCTAGCAAAACAT
TGCAAACCATAACCTAAAGTAGTGACTAAGGTTGGCCATGGAACTGGCAATTTACCAGTAGTACAAATCA
ATTTTAAGGTCAATTTACCGTAAGTAGCATCACCTTCACCTTCACCGGAGACAGAAAATTTGTGACCATT
AACATCACCATCTAATTCAACCAAAATTGGGACAACACCAGTGAATAATTCTTCACCTTTAGACATGTTT
AAACCCGGGATATCAGATCTATCGTGTTTTTCAAAGGAAAACCACGTCCCCGTGGTTCGGGGGGGCCTAG
ACGTTTTTTTAACCTCGACTAAACACATGTAAAGCATGTGCACCGAGGCCCCAGATCAGATCCCATACAA
TGGGGTACCTTCTGGGCATCCTTCAGCCCCTTGGTTGAATACGCCTTGAGGAGAGCCATTTGACTCTTTC
CAC
